Addgene plasmid #178192: pEF274 SVAfw
Purpose: The SVA (SINE-VNTR-ALU) retroposon that causes human X-linked Dystonia Parkinsonism (XDP), within a BAC (pJazz) backbone.
Depositing lab: Elizabeth Fisher. Depositing organization: University College London.
Backbone
  Vector backbone: pJazz
  Backbone manufacturer: Lucigen.com
  Backbone size w/o insert (bp): 12000
  Total vector size (bp): 15400
  Vector type: Linear BAC vector
Growth in bacteria
  Bacterial resistance: Chloramphenicol, 25 μg/mL
  Growth temperature: 30°C
  Growth strain: NEB Stable
  Growth instructions: Slower growing conditions (liquid culture: 30°C, 24 h, 150 rpm; plates: 30°C, 36 h; 12.5 μg/ml chloramphenicol) are necessary for proper maintenance of repeat sequences.
  Copy number: Low Copy
Gene/Insert
  Gene/Insert name: SVA that inserts into the X-linked human TAF1 gene to cause X-linked dystonia Parkinsonism
  Species: H. sapiens (human)
  Insert size (bp): 3400
  Cloning method: Restriction Enzyme; 5′ cloning site Dra 1 (unknown if destroyed); 3′ cloning site Dra 1 (unknown if destroyed)
  Sequencing primers: 5′ AAATGGTCAGTTAATCAGTTCT- in pJAZZ backbone; 3′ CAGTCCAGTTACGCTGGAGTC- in pJAZZ backbone
Resource information
  A portion of this plasmid was derived from a plasmid made by: Cris Bragg, Mass General Hospital, Boston () provided the insert in a topo vector, we cloned it into a pJazz linear BAC vector.
Terms and licenses: Academic/Nonprofit Terms; Industry Terms: Not Available to Industry
Depositor comments: This clone contains the SVA (SINE-VNTR-ALU repeat) that when inserted into intron 32 of the human TAF1 gene causes X-linked dystonia Parkinsonism (XDP). Importantly, the SVA is cloned into a linear BAC vector which allows the 53 consecutive hexanucleotide repeats of this SVA to stay stable when propagated at 30oC i.e. no repeat expansions or reductions. SVA originally came from the lab of Dr. Cris Bragg, MGH, Boston, USA. Please Note: Addgene NGS found some T nucleotides present within the poly-A tail. This is not known to affect the plasmid's function.
How to cite: pEF274 SVAfw was a gift from Elizabeth Fisher (Addgene plasmid # 178192 ; http://n2t.net/addgene:178192 ; RRID:Addgene_178192)
