[The description below was written by a language model from this plasmid's Addgene catalogue record and pLannotate feature annotations shown in this document.]
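Description:
pEF274 SVAfw is a bacterial cloning construct that carries the human SVA (SINE-VNTR-Alu) retroposon responsible for X-linked dystonia parkinsonism (XDP) in the linear pJazz vector, which the record describes as a linear BAC. The backbone derives from coliphage N15. The molecule is bounded by the telL and telR telomeric sequences and encodes the TelN protelomerase, which generates covalently closed hairpin ends. It also encodes the N15 RepA replication protein and the cB repressor, and a sopA partition gene fragment is annotated. Together these elements maintain the construct as a low-copy linear replicon in E. coli. Selection is by chloramphenicol, through a cat gene driven by its own promoter. Transcription terminators (tonB, rrnB T1 and T7Te) flank the marker and the cloning region, which helps insulate the insert from vector transcription.

The insert is about 3.4 kb and was placed between DraI sites after transfer from a TOPO clone. It corresponds to the SVA that causes XDP when integrated into intron 32 of the human TAF1 gene. No eukaryotic promoter, reporter or tag is recorded. The short automated hits inside the insert region (snoU13, P element end, LINC00596 and ERVK-24 fragments) most likely reflect similarity to the repetitive retroelement sequence rather than deliberately added parts.

According to the depositor, the linear vector keeps the SVA's 53 consecutive hexanucleotide repeats stable during propagation, without expansion or contraction. Repository sequencing found a few T residues within the poly-A tail, and these are not known to affect function. The sequenced record is 15,660 nt, slightly longer than the catalogued total of about 15.4 kb. The construct serves as a stable source of the intact disease-associated SVA for XDP research.
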