Features (pLannotate 1.2.2; 17 found; start..end, strand, type, name):
      1..28      -  misc_feature   telR: telR; telomeric sequence from coliphage N15
    488..1108    +  CDS            sopA (fragment): SOPA_ECO57 - Also known as A. Protein inferred from homology: Swiss-Prot protein existence level 3. This protein is essential for plasmid partition. It ensures the proper distribution of newly replicated plasmids to daughter cells during cell division. SopA is trans-acting (By similarity). From Escherichia coli O157:H7.
   1115..1146    +  terminator     tonB terminator: bidirectional E. coli tonB-P14 transcription terminator
   1163..1819    -  CDS            cat: CAT_ECOLX - Experimental evidence at protein level: Swiss-Prot protein existence level 1. This enzyme is an effector of chloramphenicol resistance in bacteria. From Escherichia coli. This protein is used as a marker in many commonly used cloning vectors, such as pACYC184.
   1820..1922    -  promoter       cat promoter: promoter of the E. coli cat gene encoding chloramphenicol acetyltransferase
   1926..1971    -  terminator     rrnB T1 terminator: transcription terminator T1 from the E. coli rrnB gene
   2158..2285    +  ncRNA          snoU13: Accession: RF01210 - Small nucleolar RNA U13
   2286..2308    +  misc_feature   P element 5' end (fragment): No description available
   2721..2816    +  CDS            LINC00596 (fragment): CN165_HUMAN - Also known as C14orf165. Protein uncertain: Swiss-Prot protein existence level 5. From Homo sapiens (Human).
   4574..4708    +  CDS            ERVK-24 (fragment): NP24_HUMAN - Experimental evidence at protein level: Swiss-Prot protein existence level 1. May possess a function in tumorigenesis. From Homo sapiens (Human).
   5420..5447    +  terminator     T7Te terminator: phage T7 early transcription terminator
   5746..6354    +  CDS            CB: repressor protein of coliphage N15; cB
   6603..10577   +  CDS            RepA: replication protein of coliphage N15; repA
  11973..12048   +  ncRNA          isrK: Accession: RF01394 - isrK Hfq binding RNA
  12074..12161   +  ncRNA          C4: Accession: RF01695 - C4 antisense RNA
  13573..15468   -  CDS            TelN: protelomerase of coliphage N15; telN; generates the covalently closed hairpin telomeres
  15633..15660   -  misc_feature   telL: telL; telomeric sequence from coliphage N15
>Addgene plasmid #178192 | pEF274 SVAfw | addgene full sequence | sequence record 353384 | Addgene NGS Result
GCGTATAATGGGCAATTGTGTGCTGATATGTTCCGTAATTGAGATATGATATAGTGCATATGTTCCGAAT
TATTGATACATTAATGTTGCATTCCTATGTTGTGTTCTGTTATGGTGTTCTTAGATAGTGGGGGATGTCA
CATGGATTGATGTTCTTTGATTGTGTTTCAATATAGAGACGGAAGAGATAGAGATGCCTCAAAGTGTATA
AACAGCGTGAAAATCAGCATGTTCGCTTAACTTTTGATAGCAATTGGTATGATTTATTATCATTTAAAAT
CATTAAGTTAGGTTTTAAATATACCAACGTAAGTAATACCGTTGCGCTTAGATGAAGCTAAATAGCTTCT
GTAGCGCATCAAAAAATTGATTTGAACCTTAACTTTGCGTTTTCTAAGTCACTTTGCTTTTTTTATGTTG
CTTTGCTTTAAAAACGTAAAGTATGATGAAAAACACAAAGATAAGGGCATGTTTGAGAGGAAACAGGATG
TCGTTAATTAATTTGCTGAAAGACTGTATCAATCGCGGTCAGGAAATGACGCGCGCTATTGCCATCGCAC
AGTTCGGCGATGACAGCCCGGAAGCGCGTCGTATTACTCGCCGCTGGGGTATAACAGAAGTTGCAGACCT
GATCGGCGTAACACCGCAGGCTATCAGAGACGCGGAAAAAGCTGGTCGTCTACCGGCTCCTGATTTTGAG
ATGAGGGGCCGAGTAGAACGTCGCGCTGGCTACACAATTGACCAAATTAGCCATATGCGGAGTGTGTTTG
GTAACCCAAACCAAAGACCTGACGATAAAAACCCGGTTGTACTTTCCGTTATGTCACACAAGGGAGGGGT
TTATAAAACCTCATCTGCAGTACACCAGGCGCAATGGTTAGCCTTGCAAGGGCACCGCGTCCTACTCGTT
GAAGGGAACGACCCGCAAGGGACTGCATCTATGTACCACGGTTACGTTCCTGATTTGCACATTCACGCAG
ACGATACACTGCTTCCATTTTACCTGGGTAAACGCGACAACGCTGAATATGCGATAAAACCAACATGCTG
GCCGGGTCTCGACATAATCCCCAGCTGCCTGGCCCTTCACCGCATTGAAACAGATCTAGCAGAAAGTCAA
AAGCCTCCGACCGGAGGCTTTTGACTTCTGTCACCTAGGTTACGCCCCGCCCTGCCACTCATCGCAGTAC
TGTTGTAATTCATTAAGCATTCTGCCGACATGGAAGCCATCACAAACGGCATGATGAACCTGAATCGCCA
GCGGCATCAGCACCTTGTCGCCTTGCGTATAATATTTGCCCATGGTGAAAACGGGGGCGAAGAAGTTGTC
CATATTGGCCACGTTTAAATCAAAACTGGTGAAACTCACCCAGGGATTGGCTGAGACGAAAAACATATTC
TCAATAAACCCTTTAGGGAAATAGGCCAGGTTTTCACCGTAACACGCCACATCTTGCGAATATATGTGTA
GAAACTGCCGGAAATCGTCGTGGTATTCACTCCAGAGCGATGAAAACGTTTCAGTTTGCTCATGGAAAAC
GGTGTAACAAGGGTGAACACTATCCCATATCACCAGCTCACCGTCTTTCATTGCCATACGAAATTCCGGA
TGAGCATTCATCAGGCGGGCAAGAATGTGAATAAAGGCCGGATAAAACTTGTGCTTATTTTTCTTTACGG
TCTTTAAAAAGGCCGTAATATCCAGCTGAACGGTCTGGTTATAGGTACATTGAGCAACTGACTGAAATGC
CTCAAAATGTTCTTTACGATGCCATTGGGATATATCAACGGTGGTATATCCAGTGATTTTTTTCTCCATT
TTAGCTTCCTTAGCTCCTGAAAATCTCGATAACTCAAAAAATACGCCCGGTAGTGATCTTATTTCATTAT
GGTGAAAGTTGGAACCTCTTACGTGCCGATCAGATTAAAACGAAAGGCCCAGTCTTTCGACTGAGCCTTT
CGTTTTATTTGACCATGTTGGTATGATTTAAATGGTCAGTTAATCAGTTCTATGTACCAGCAAGGTCCAG
TTGTAAGCGGCCGCTTGACTTCAAGTCTAATGGCCCAAACGAATTCGCCCTTTGCTGCAGAGAAACTGGA
TCACATACATTGCTGGTGGGAATGTAAAATGGTACAGACACTCCAAAAGTGTGGCACAATCTTTTTGTAG
TTCATAAGCTTATGATGACGTAAGTGTGACGACATTGGGTTTTCACGTTCATGTGTGAGATGTGCCTCCC
TCAAGCCTTATTACAATGCCAGTACATTTTTTTTCCACATCTGATGTGGAAAAAAAAAAAATGAAATAGC
TCTCCCTCTCCCTCTCCCTCTCCCTCTCCCTCTCCCTCTCCCTCTCCCTCTCCCTCTCCCTCTCCCTCTC
CCTCTCCCTCTCCCTCTCCCTCTCCCTCTCCCTCTCCCTCTCCCTCTCCCTCTCCCTCTCCCTCTCCCTC
TCCCTCTCCCTCTCCCTCTCCCTCTCCCTCTCCCTCTCCCTCTCCCTCTCCCTCTCCCTCTCCCTCTCCC
TCTCCCTCTCCCTCTCCCTCTCCCTCTCCCTCTCCCTCTCCCTCTCCCTCTCCCTCTCCCTCTCCCTCTC
CCTCTCCCTCTCCCTCTCCCTCTCCCTCTCCCTCTCCTCCCTCTCCCTCTCCCCACGGTCTCCCTCTCAT
GCGGAGCCAAAGCTGGACTGTACTGCTGCCATCTCGGCTCACTGCATCCTCCCTGCCTGATTCTCCTGCC
TCAGTCTGCCGAGTGCCTGCGATTGCAGGCACGCGCCGCCACGCCTGACTGGTTTTGGTGGAGACAGGGT
TTCGCTGTGTTGGCCGGGCCGGTCTCCAGCCCCTAACCGCGAGTGATCCGCCAACCTCGGCCTCCCGAGG
TGCCGGGATTGCAGACGGAGTCTCGTTCACTCAGTGCTCAATGGTGCCCAGGCTGGAGTGCAGTGGCGTG
ATCTCGGCTCACTACAACCCACACCTCCCAGCCGCCTGCCTTGGCCTCCCAAAGTGCCGAGATTGCAGCC
TCTGCCCGGCCGCCACCCCGTCTGGGAAGGGAGGAGTGTCTCTGCCTGGCCGCCCATCGTCTGGGATGTG
AGGAGCCCCTCTGCCTGGCTGCCCAGTCTGGAAAGTGAGGAGCGTCTCCGCCCGGCCGCCATCCCATCTA
GGAAGTGAGGAGCACCTCTTCCCGGCCGCCATCACATCTAGGAAGTGAGGAGCGTCTCTGCCCGGCCGCC
CATCGTCTGAGATGTGGGGAGCGCCTCTGCCCCGCCGCCCCATCTGGGATGTGAGGAGCGCCTCTGCCCG
GCCGAGACCCCGTCTGGGAGGTGAGGAGCGTCTCTGCCCGGCCGCCCCGTCTGAGAAGTGAGGAGACCCT
CTGCCTGGCAACCACCCCGTCTGAGAAGTGAGGAGCCCCTCCGCCCGGCAGCTGCCCCGTCTGAGAAGTG
AGGAGCCTCTCCGCCCGGCAGCCACCCCATCTGGGAAGTGAGGAGCATCTCCGCCCAGCAGCCACCCCGT
CCGGGAGGGAGGTGGGGGGGGGTCAGCCCCCCACCCGGCCAGCCGCCCCATCCGGGAGGGAGGTGGGGGG
TCAGCCCCCCCGCCCGGCCAGCCGTGCCATCCGGGAGGGAGGTGGGGGGGTCAGCCCCCCGCCCGGCCAG
CCGCCCCGTCCGGGAGGTGAGGGGCGCCTCTGCCCGGCCGCCCCTACTGGGAAGTGAGGAGCCCCTCAGC
CCGGCCAGCCACCCCGTCCGGGAGGGAGATGGGGGGGTCAGCCCCCCCACCCGGCCAGCCGCCCCGTCCG
GGAGGGAGGTGGGGGGGTCAGCCCCCCGCCTGGCCAGCCGCCCCGTCCGGGAGGGAGGTGGGGGGGTCAG
CCCCCCGCCCGGCCAGCCGCCCCGTCTGGGAGGTGAGGGGCGCCTCTGCCCGGCCGCCCCTACTGGGAAG
TGAGGAGCCCCTCTGCCAGGCCAGCCGCCCCGTCCGGGAGGGAGGTGGGGGGGTCAGCCCCCCGCCCGGC
CAGCCGCCCTGTCCGGGAGGGAGGTGGGGGGGTCAGCCCTCCGCCCGGCCAGCCGCCCCGTCTGGGAGGT
GAGGGGCGCCTCTGCCCGGCCGCCCCTACTGGGAAGTGAGGAGCCCCTCTGCCCGGCCAGCCGCCCCGTC
CGGGAGGGAGGTGGGGGGGTCGGCCCCCCGCCCGACCAGCCGCCCCATCCGGGAGGGAGGTGGGGGGGTC
AGCCCCCCGCCCGGCCAGCCGCCCTGTCCGGGAGGGAGGTGGGGGTGTCAGCCCCACGCCCGGCCAGCCG
CCTCGTCCGGGAGGGAGGTGGGGGGGTCAGCCCCCCGCCCGGCCAGCCGCCCCGTCCGGGAGGGAGGTGG
GGGGGGTCAGCCCCCCTGCCCGGCCAGTGGCCCCGTCCGGGAGGTGAGGGGCGCCTCTGCCCGGCTGCCC
CTACTGGGAAGTGAGGAGCCCCTCTGCCCAGCCAGCCGCCCCGTCCGGGAGGGAGGTGGGGGGGGTCAGC
CCCCCCCGCCCGGCCAGCCGCCCTGTCCGGGAGGTGAGGGGCGCCTCTGCCCAGCCACCACCCGGTCTGG
GAGGTGTGCCCAACAGCTCATTGAGAACGGGCCAGGATGACAATGGCGGCCTTGTGGAATAGAAAGGCGG
GAAAGGCGGGGAAAAGATTGAGAAATCGGATGGTTGCCGTGTCTGTGTAGAAAGAAGTAGACATGGGAGA
CTTTTCATTTTGTTCTGCACTAAGAAAAATTCCTCTGTCTTGGGATCCTGTTGATCTGTGACCTTACCCC
CAACCCTGTGCTCTCTGAAACATGTGCTGTGTCCACTCAGGGTTAAATGGATTAAGGGCGGTGCAAGATG
TGCTTTGTTAAACAGATGCTTGAAGGCAGCATGCTCGTTAAGAGTCATCACCAATCCCTAATCTCAAGTA
ATCAGGGACACAAACACTGCGGAAGGCCGCAGGGTCCTCTGCCTAGGAAAACCAGAGACCTTTGTTCACT
TGTTTATCTGCTGACCTTCCCTCCACTATTGTCCCATGACCCTGCCAAATCCCCCTCTGTGAGAAACACC
CAAGAATTATMAAWAAAAAAAWAAAWWAAAAAAAAAAWAAAAAAAAAAAAAAAAAAAAAAAAAAAAATGA
AATAGTGCCGTGTCTTGTAAAACTAAACATATACCATTCTATTCTTGGGCATTTATCCCAAAGAAATGAA
AAATTAAACTCATCCAAAACCCTGTCTATGATTGCTCACAGCAGCTTTACTCACAATGGCAAAATAGTGA
AAATCTGAATGTCCTTCAATGAGTAAATGTTTGAACAAACGCTGGTACAACCACACAATGGAACACTCAA
CAATTTGGGCCATTGGGCCCTAGACAAGTTGTCGCGGCCGCACTAGTGACTCCAGCGTAACTGGACTGGC
CACAGTTAGGCCGCAAATGTAATCACACTGGCTCACCTTCGGGTGGGCCTTTCTGCGTCTAGAGGATCCC
CTTGTTATGCCCTTCCTTACCCATGCGCTGAGAGGTGAAATCACTCTTTAATTTGTACGCGGTACGGACC
TCTATATCGCTTTGTCGTAGAGGTGGAATCTCCCCAGCTTGCAGCCATTGATAGACTGCGCCGGGTGTCA
CGCCCACGCCAACCGCTGCTTTTTCCACATCGCCGAAATGGCGCACAAGTTCTTCGGGTTTCATGGGGAT
TATTATAATCAATAAGTGAAAATTAAAGCTAGGTATAATTTATAAAAATTATAGCCAGCTATAAAGAGAT
CATTTATGATTAAGGGTATGAAAACACGAGGCGAACGACTGAAAGCACGCCGTTTAGAGCTGAAACTGAC
GCTGAAGCAAGTGGCAGAAGCTGTAGGAATCTCTCTTCCGGGCGTCCAAAACTTAGAACGTGGCGACGTG
ATGCCGTCGCTGGAGATCGGGCTATCGCTGGCAAAATGCCTGCGTAAGCCCGTGCAATGGATACTGTATG
GCACTGAATCTGATCCAGACCGCGTTCCTGTTATTGGTACGACAGAGACCGGACCGGATAGAGACTGGCA
GCCTGGAGAACCTGCCAACACAGAGCGATTCCTGCCGTTCGTGAGTCAACGGAACACCGTTTACGCACTG
ACGGTCGGGAACCAGATTCAGCGAAACTACCAGCCGGGAGACGTTATCCTGGTCGATTCTTCACTTACGC
TTGTACCGGGTGAGGATGTACTGGTTTGTGATAATAACGGCGAGATCACAATTCAACGATTAGCCCGTTA
TGACGAGCAGCATTACTACCTTGATAGTGCTAACTCTCAACGGGTTATCCATGATAAAAGTGATCTTCAA
TTTGTGCACCAAGTAGTCGGTACGATCAAATCGTTCATGGTTGAGGGTAGATGATACAATAACAGGGTTT
ATTGCTGACTATAATTCTGGTTTAATCCGATCTATACTTTGTCGGGGTTGAACCAGACCGTAGCAGCCGA
AAAAAGACGAAAAAAAAACCGAGTCGGCAAACTCGGGCCTTTTTCAGGAAGTAGCCACGATAACGCAGAT
ACGTCCTTCAGAAAGATAGTGCGTTTATTGTGGCTGCTCCTGCGGATTTTTTCAACCCGAAAAAATGCTA
ATTCGCATGGAAAGGCTAAAAAATGACCTTACAAGAATTCTACGCGGAGCGCTTTGGCAGCGATCCGTTT
TCACTGCTTGACGCGGCACGTGATGAGCTGACTGAGCTGGCGAAGATGGCCGGTATCAACTGGCCTGCGT
GTGCTGATAAGATTCAGCTCAATCCGCGCGGTGGTGTAGAGCGCTATACCACCTACAATAATTCCTCCCC
GGAAGCTCTGCAGAAGAGCCTTAAAGGCCGTGTGGAAATCTATTCACGCCTTGAGCAGAGCAAGGATGGC
ATCAGTTATCCTTTCGTTAACTTCGTTGAAAAAGCGCATGACGCTGGCTCCTGGAGTGGCTTTTCATTCC
TGTTTTCGGAGTATCGCCGTGAACAGCAACGGAATGGTGCGACCGTGGTCGCTCAGCCGGAAGAAGAACG
TGCACGCATGGAGCGCCAGGCTGAAGCACGCCGCCTCCGAGCTGAACAACAACGCGTTAATGATTTAAAA
AACAATCAGATGGAGCAGGAACGCCTGCTTGGATGGTTGGCTTTCCATCGCGCCTGGGAACATTCGCCAG
CTGAAGATGGCTCCTGGCCTTATGCGGTAAAAAAGGGAATTCGTGACGTATTTGGCGCTTGTGATATACG
TCGCGTGACCAGTCACGACAGTGCGAAATGGAGCCGTGGACCAACAACTTACATGGCGATACCTCTGTCC
CACCTGGACGGAAGAAAAGACGGGCGGATTGTTGGCTGGCAACGTATCGATCTGAATGGTGGCAAGTTCC
AGACCAGCGCCATCACTAACGGTGATTTCGTCGGTGCATGCTTTGTTATTGGCGACCTGCAGGGGGCGCA
AAAAATTGCGACTGCAGAGGGTTTCGCCACCGGGGCATCCATCTGGCTGGCGACCAGAAACGACCCGAAA
AAACGCTTTGACGCGGTAGTCATTGCGGTTTCCGCTAACAACATGATTCACGTTGTCGAGCAGCTGGTGA
ACATGTACCCGGCTGCGCAAATCACTTGCGCTCTCGATAACGACCGCAAATCCTCAGCTGAAGGAAAAGG
CAACACAGGCCTCCGCACCGGATTCGACATCATGGAGAAGTTTTCCGGCGTCAAATGTGTTTACCCAACT
TTTGAGGATGACCCTGAGCTGGAATGCAGCGATTTTAACGACCTGCACAGCCTGAGAGGGCTGAAGGAAG
TCGCTCGCCAGTTAACGAGAAATCATCTGAGCCGTGCAACCGATCTGTTGTCGATCACGCTGAATAAGCT
GCGTACTCTCCCGCGTCTGAACAGACGCACTTTTGCCAAAGAACTGCTTCGCGCCGTTGATATTGGCATG
CTGACATGCCCGGTACCAAACAGCCCGAAAGAACTTATGCGCCTTTTCAGCAGCACGCTGCGGGATATGG
GTATCGCAGAAATTTATAACGGTACCGTTAAAGATCACATTACGCGCCGGTTGAATCGCAAATGCCGTGC
CGCGCAAACATCACGTTCGTTCAGTGAACGCATCACCAACCCGAACCTTCGCCCGTCACACATCACTTAC
AAACGGTTTGAAACCTCCAGGATGACCGATGAGGTGATGACATACGCCGCACAGCTGCAGGGCATCGTTA
TTGTCCGCGCCGGGATGGGGTCGGGTAAATCGACAGGCCTCCTGCGTCCACTGATGCTGCAGTCCACGCG
TGGCGTTTCCGTCGCGCACCGCGTATCCCTGATAGGCGGCCTGCATGAAATGATGACCGAAGGGAAAGGC
GCGAAAGCCGACATTCTGCATTATCAGGATCCCGGCTATCAGGAAATGGCGCCATATGCCAACAAGCTGA
CTATTTGCATCAACTCCATACTTAAAGGCTGCTGGCAACCGCTGATGCGCCAGCATGACTTCTTCGGCTT
CGATGAAGCAACACAGGGCCTGCGTGCCATTCTGGCCGGGCGTGCGATGGAAAACCCGGTAGGCGTATTC
AACACGCTTATCGACGCGCTGGCGCGTACTGAAGAGCATGCCATTATGGTGGATGCCGATGCCAACGATC
TGCTTGTTGACCTGGCTGAACTGGCGATGAAGCGACGCGAGGAGCTGGGCCTACCTGCCTGGCTGCAAAT
TCACGTGATTGAACTCCCGGTCGACGTTCGCAACCGCGAAACCAACAAGCCTATCCGCGTATTTTATACC
GAGAAAAATCGGATCATGACCGAGGTTATCGCTGCAGTGCAACGCGGCGAACGAATCATGCTGGCCACCG
ACAGTTCGACGTTCGCCGAAGACGTTACCATGCAGCTGAGACTACAGTTCCCTGACAAAAAGTTTCTCTG
CGTTAACCAGAAAAACAAACAGGAGAAGGAAGTCGACGATTTCACCAACCAGCCTAAAGTGATGGTGAAA
AAATATGACGGCCTCATCTACAGCCCGTCGATATCTTCAGGTGTATCGATTGAGGAGAAACACTTCCACC
GCCATTTCGGCATGTTCTGCGGCGAAGTGGTCCCCAGCGACGCCATCCAGATGCTGCGCCGCGACCGTAC
AGCTCAGGAATACATTATCGGTTTCGACAAGCTTCGCGGTAAACGTGAAACCGATCCGGAAAAAATCAAA
CGCGCCTACGCGCAGGCCTTGCTCGAAACGGCTGGCCACTCCGGGCTGCTGACAGACGTTGTCTTTGACG
GTGACCGAATTTCACTCGGCGTGGCTAACTCTTCATTCATGCAGCTCAAAATTAAAGCCGCCGCGCTCGA
GGCATCGGCCAGAAATGATTATGCCAGCAACATGATTTGCATCATGCATGATGATGGCTATCAGGTCGCG
CCTATGGCCACCGACGCGCTTGCAAACAGCATCGGTAAGGATTTACGTAAAGAAGCCCGTGAACTGGTCT
TTGAGCAGCTTATGGAGCGCCACCTGAGTGTCGATACTCCTGACCAGGCCGAACACGATGAGTTGATAAA
AAAACGCACCCTGTCCCTGGATGAGCAGGCCCAGCTGGTCCGCTGGGACATCGAAAAGGAGCTGCAGCTG
GATGTCGACGAGGTGGCGTTAAAATTCTATTTCGACGGCGGCCTGAAAAAAGTGCGCCTGTTTGAAACCA
TGCAGCTGGATGAGATAACCGCCCGTCGCCTTGACCGTGAAGAAGCGTTGATTCACTTTACCTACGCTTA
TCGCGTTGCCGGAAGATGGCAGCAGTTCGTCACTACGGCCATGACGCGGGAACAGGCCGACGCAGAGTTC
CAGGCTAAATTCCCGGCCATAACCGATTACCGAGTGAAATCGACCCCTGCTGTTGAGATAGGCATGCGTG
GTTTCTACACCCTCAAATCGGCGACGCTGCAGCAGTACTTCCGCGACTGCGGTATCGATCCAAAAACCCT
GGAAGGTGAAGCAGACATGGACGCCCTCAAACGCGCCAGAGATAACCTGCTCACGCCGGAACGGCGCGAT
CTGCTAAACAACGTTTTACGCATCGGCGGCTTCAACACAGAGAAAGGCAAGAAGAAAGCGCCTGCAGACC
TCTGCATAGGCATCCTGGAGTCTATGGGGCTATCCAGTAAGACCAGACGCGCCAGAGACGGCGATGCACG
CCCCACGATGCGTTCCATTGACCCGGACTCGGTCGAGTTCCTCATGAATATCGTGGAGAAGCGCCGCGAG
GCCGGTTTATCAATTCACGCACGTAAGGTGGAAAAAACCACCATCGAAGTGGATCGCGATTTGGATCTAA
ATATAGATATACATGGTAACCCTCGATCCAAAACAGAGCACGTTCCGGACGCCCCACAATCAGTAATTAT
CCAGGCACTGGAGGCTATCCCGGTGGCGGTACCGGAGGCGTGGGCGGAGAACGCGTTGCCAGCAACCGAA
ATGGAGGCGGTACGCCTGTGGCCAGTGGCCAGCATCGCGAGAACGTTCGCCTCGCTGTACATGACCGAAT
TTATGGACCTGCTATCAGTACGCGAAATAAGGCTGCTGAAAGCGTTTCTAAGCCAGCGGCAAGCCGTGGC
GATATAACCGGAGGGGTAATGGGAAAACAACGGGAATGCCTTGTCATCGTGGAGGGCTACGACCCTTATG
TGGTCAAGGTCAGCCACGACGCGACAAGCTATAGCGATTATAAAACTGGCCGGGAACTTCCATTCACGAT
CATTCGGATGAACGGGTTCTCAGATAGTGAGGGAGTTTATTGCTGCATTGCCAGCGATAAGAGCATGGAA
GACCACACAGACGAAGCCAGGGCGCTTCTAAAAGCCTATAAGGTGAAGCCACTATGACGTCGACACCAGA
GTTCCTGAAGCAACTGGATTACGAACAGCTGAAGTACTGTCGCGAGCTGTGCGATAACCGCATCCGGGCT
ATTGAGGCCGAAGAGAAAAAGATGGCCTGGGCAGTTACTGATGGTGGCATTAACTACGGCTGGTTCCGTA
CAGAAGACTACATGAAGGCGGTAGAATGCCTGGTTGCTACAGCTGCAGAACGGTGGGAAGAATCGGATAA
GGCTGACCCATCTGGACGTGGTTGGCTTGACCTTTCAATCCGTGGAAGCCGCCTGCCGGTGTCCGAGTAT
GAAGCTTTATTTGCTGATGGCCAGTGGGGGTGAATAGTGGCGCATGATCTACAAAAAATGATGGATGGTG
AGCTGGTCCGCTTACAACTTGAGATTAAGAAAGAACAGGAGAGGCGTTTAGCCGAAAAGATGATTCCTGT
TTTTGGTGTGTGGCAATCACCTATTAATCAATATGAATTTGCTGATCCAGAGCAGGCAATTTCTTGTGCC
GCAGGGCTATTGGATAAAGTTCTTCGTGAGGTCAAGGACGATCTTTCCAAAGAAGGTGGATTACAGGGAT
GGAACGGCAATTTGCTACGCATCTACGTACAGCATGTGAACGAGAGCGATTTTGCAGTTCTACAGCCTTA
TTTAAAGGACAAATAATCATGATTTATCGCAGAGGATGGGTGCCTGTTTTGTGGAGGAATGAGCTGGAAA
AGCGGCTCAAAGAAGAAGGGTTCGAAAACTGGAAGCAGATAAGTAACTTTCTTTGTGGTGAAGAGGATTG
CTACTCGGAAGCAGCAAAAACGCCAGGACAATACGCTTACCAGGTCGTCGACAATACCGAATGGATGGAA
CGTCGTGATGCGACGTTCTGGCAGCGTCTGAACCGTTTGTGGTTCGTTCCGCTGTACCTGCTGACTATTC
CGTTCCAGTGGCTCATTCGTGGCCGTATGGGGTTTGAGACAACATCTAAGGTGGCTGCGGTCATCAATAA
GATTACCGGACTCCAATAACTGATCAGGTTCTGATCAGTCAGTAAAGCAAACTATAAAAACACCTGTGCA
CGTGACTGGTCACGGGGTAAAATATCCACCTAAATTATTGACGTGCGTTCTGCTTTGGCGGTAGAGTTAC
CCCGCTGCAGCAAAATCTGCAGCCGGGCCTCTCAACCCCGAATGACAAGAAGCGCACAACACGCGCCAGC
GTGTTTTTTTGTGTGTTAAATCTGCGCATACCTGAATTATGGTGGCTCAGATGGGGCCAACTTCGGTTGG
GCCGGTTTCTTCTTGTACCGGTGTTGAGAACCCTGTCTGGGCTACCACCCCTATAGAGATTCTCAACTCT
GGTGGTAGCACCCTATACAAGATAGGAATGCATACCATGTTCAAATTCAAATTTGCAGCTGTCGTCCGCA
CGGACAAAAAATCCCATATCCACCGCCTTTCCACCACTGCATCATCCGAGCGAGAAGCTCGTCGCCAGTT
CGCCAGCCGTTTTGTCCTCGTTCTGTCAGCCCGTATCCCGGTCAGCGAGGTGATCGCATGAACCAGATTC
AGTTAAACGCCCAGGGCCTGCTGGAGACGATTGAGGAACGCCTGCTGCAGGTTGAAGCGCTTGTGGGCTC
TGCTCACCGCACTATCTCCAGTTATGAGGCCACGCTGTATTTGCAGGAAGCTGCGGAACTTCTGCAGGTC
GCGCGCGAACTCACGCAGGAAGCTCGCGGCTGCTCCCTGTCCCTTTCTGAGCAGCTGAAATCCGGGGAGG
CGCAATGAAGGCTCTCTCCGTCTTTTCATTTCAGGAAAGCCACCCTATACGGGTGGTTCTTGTCGGTGGT
GACCCGTGGTTTGTGGCGCTGGATATCTGTGCTGCATTGAATATAGCCAACCCTTCTGATGCATTGCGTA
AGCTGGATCATGATGAAAAATTGACCCTCGGTTTAACCGAGGCACAAAAACTTGATCGGATGGCCAGGGA
AGTAAATGTGGTATCGGAATCTGGTCTCTACACCATAATCCTCCGCTGCCGCGACGCGGTGAAACAGGGG
ACGACAGCCTGGCGGTTCCGCAAGTGGGTGACGAACGAGGTTCTGCCAGCTATCCGGAAAAACGGCGAGT
ATGCTTTTGTCGAGCCTGAGCCTAAGAACGCCGGTGAACCACTGGACTGGCGGCAGAAAGAAGAACTTCG
GGGCCTGATAAACGACATAGCACAAAGTTTTCAGTACCGTAACGCATGGGTTAGCGGCGTCTGGATGGCT
CTCCGCCGCGCCTGCAGGAACCCATCACCGAACCCAATAACCGTGGATGATCTCCCGGCAATCATCGCCG
AGCTGCGCCGGATATTAACGGCTGCAGAAACGGCTCTGGGCAACATGCGTGTCTACGAACGGGAGCTGCT
GCGCGATGTAGTTCGTGGCGGTCGCCGGAGTATGTCTTGTGGAGAGCTGCCGATCACCGATATTGATACG
GAACTGGAGAAGGTGCTGCCAGCACATTTTGAGCTGGCCATTGAAAAGCTGGAAACGCTATCCACGAAAC
TAACATCGCCAGCGATTGCAGAAAAATAGGGTTGGCCAGCCCGAATTTAAGCCCCGCTTTACGCGGGGAA
GTCCCTGCAGTCGGGACGGCGATGTCCGTAGTTGCAGCTGCAGTTTCCGCCTAATCCTTCCGTCCCTTGC
AGGGGATGGGTAGGGACAGGCCTCAATAAAAAAGCCACCGATTAACACCGGTGGCTTTTCTTTTAGCTGT
AGTACGTTTCCCATGCGGATCGCATTGCGGCCATAGGGCTATCGGCGGGGCCGGACCAGGCATAATGCTT
TCCATCGTATTCAAACTCTATCTTGTACGTTCCGTCCCCGTTATTTTTTGCAGGCTTGAAGACGGGTTTT
AGAGCAGTTGGCTGATGTTCTTCTGGCCCTTCCTCTTCGGTTGGTTCATCGCCGCCACCCTCGTCGAGCT
CAATTTCATCTTCATCCAGCTCGTCGTCTTGGGACTCATCATCCGGTTCGTCGATGGTCTCAACGGATTC
TTCATCAGGCAGGACGATTGCAGGTGTCTCTATCTTCAGCTGCCACTGCCCGTTCTCGCCAACGAACTGC
CCCAATGCATCAGCGGCAAACTCCAGGTACCGGCTAATCATCGTCGGGCTAAATTTAAAGGCCCGGAGAG
TGCTGTTGGTTATTTTTGCTGATGGGTCCTGCTCCACCAGCTGCTTAACGGTTTCATGGAGACGGACGCC
AGCGTCACCTCTGGCAAAGCCTGGCATTTCATCGTCCAGTTTCTGCAGAGCCACCAGCCTGGTGTTTTCA
TCCCCAACTTCAGGTCGCCAGGTTCTGGAGAAGTTGGCCAGCTTGAACTGCTTATAGTGCAGCTGGGTGT
TCTCATCGTCGTGTCCGAGAATCTCCATGAAGAACACATCCTCGTCGACGTTTTTCCACCGTGGATCGAC
GCGGAAGAACATCTCATAAGCGATGCGAGCGTAAATAGCGCGGCTATCTTTATAAACACGACGGTCATCG
CCGAAAAATGATTTAACCCAAGGGTTAAATGCTTTTGCTAAAATAGCATTTATCCTGCCGTTCTCAGACC
TTGTATCATCCTTTCCATATCCTTTAACAACCTCATCGAAATCAGATGCAGCAGAGCAAGAACGCAATTC
TGTTAATAATTCAACGAATAATTTTGCTTCGCATAAAGTATAAATCGTTCTGGTTACGCTTTTATCTTCA
GAGCGTTTTTTAGCTTGCCCTGAGAAATTAACCGTATACTTTCCTGAAACGGCAAATTCACCCTGAAACA
TTATCTCAATCATTCTTCGCCCTGATACCGCAGCCAGAGCAAAGGCCAAAGGTGCCATTCCAGAACGAGT
GTTTAAACTAAATAAAGTCGCAGGATTATTCAAAATATCATAGATAGACTGCATGTATGTTGGGTAGTCA
ATAACCACAACATTACGCTTCTTCTCGCGCAGAACATCGGCCCATCGTTGCTGTATAGATGTACGCTCCG
CAGGGCTTAGCTGCAGATGGTACAGAACCTCATGGTTGACCTTGAGCTGGTGTAGTTCTTCTAACAACGC
AGAGCCTTGTTGGAATAACTTATAAAGATAGTCACGGCGCTCCTTCCAATCATCACTGTTTAAATCACTA
AGAGCAAAACTCCAATCTGGATATTTTTTTATTAGTCTTGCTATTTTTGCATCACTGCCTTTAGAGCCTA
TTCTTACATTTGATAACTCTTCGGCAAGCGGCATTATTTCTTTCAATTTAGATTGTAACGATGACATGTG
CTGGCGAATATTAGCCGTAGGCATAGAAAGCCATGAAGATAATTCTTCGCTGTAAAGAGGATACTTTTCC
GATAATTTATTAATATTTTTATCAAAGCTATGATGTAATTTATCATCAAACCGCTTTCTTGCCCTGCTCA
TATAGGCGTTAAAAGTATTCGCGGTTATTCTTTTCTGCAATCCTTTCCCACGGAACTTTCTTTTATCATT
AAATAACGCGTTCTTATACCGTGCGGCTGCGGCTTTAATTCTCTTCGTTTTGTCGCCTTGTGGGCGGTCT
GAGGCATCAATTGCCTCTACCTCATTCACAAGCGTGTTGATCAACTCACCGATTTTTACCTTGCTCATCC
CGGTTCCCCCGTTTCTAAGTCTCTGGATATCGTAACACAATCAAAGAACAAGTGGCGATTAATTATGCTG
CTTTCGTCACACTATAAGAGAACATAATAGCAGAATAACAAAGGAACACAACACCGGAATAGATACATAT
TGTTCTGCGCTTATGTTCTCCTTATCAGCACACAATAGTCCATTATACGC
