>Addgene plasmid #178192 | pEF274 SVAfw | addgene partial sequence | sequence record 353383 | SVA_F4 5'-AGACTGAGGCAGGAGAATCA-3'
ATGGCAGCAGTACAGTCCAGCTTTGGCTCCGCATGAGAGGGAGACCGTGGGGAGAGGGAGAGGGAGGAGA
GGGAGAGGGAGAGGGAGAGGGAGAGGGAGAGGGAGAGGGAGAGGGAGAGGGAGAGGGAGAGGGAGAGGGA
GAGGGAGAGGGAGAGGGAGAGGGAGAGGGAGAGGGAGAGGGAGAGGGAGAGGGAGAGGGAGAGGGAGAGG
GAGAGGGAGAGGGAGAGGGAGAGGGAGAGGGAGAGGGAGAGGGAGAGGGAGAGGGAGAGGGAGAGGGAGA
GGGAGAGGGAGAGGGAGAGGGAGAGGGAGAGGGAGAGGGAGAGGGAGAGGGAGAGGGAGAGGGAGAGGGA
GAGGGAGAGGGAGAGGGAGAGGGAGAGGGAGAGCTATTTCATTTTTTTTTTTTCCACATCAGATGTGGAA
AAAAAATGTACTGGCATTGTAATAAGGCTTGAGGGAGGCACATCTCACACATGAACGTGAAAACCCAATG
TCGTCACACTTACGTCATCATAAGCTTATGAACTACAAAAAGATTGTGCC
