>Addgene plasmid #178192 | pEF274 SVAfw | addgene partial sequence | sequence record 356775 | SVA_F5 5'-AACCCTGTCTCCACCAAAAC-3'
GNTGGCANCAGTNCNGTCCAGCTTTGGCTCCGCATGAGAGGGAGACCGTGGGGAGAGGGAGAGGGAGGAG
AGGGAGAGGGAGAGGGAGAGGGAGAGGGAGAGGGAGAGGGAGAGGGAGAGGGAGAGGGAGAGGGAGAGGG
AGAGGGAGAGGGAGAGGGAGAGGGAGAGGGAGAGGGAGAGGGAGAGGGAGAGGGAGAGGGAGAGGGAGAG
GGAGAGGGAGAGGGAGAGGGAGAGGGAGAGGGAGAGGGAGAGGGAGAGGGAGAGGGAGAGGGAGAGGGAG
AGGGAGAGGGAGAGGGAGAGGGAGAGGGAGAGGGAGAGGGAGAGGGAGAGGGAGAGGGAGAGGGAGAGGG
AGAGGGAGAGGGAGAGGGAGAGGGAGAGGGAGAGCTATTTCATTTTTTTTTTTTCCACATCAGATGTGGA
AAAAAAATGTACTGGCATTGTAATAAGGCTTGAGGGAGGCACATCTC
